>Addgene plasmid #153047 | AARS_C2_pNIC-Bio3 | addgene full sequence | sequence record 304401 | Addgene NGS Result
CTTTTCACCAGTGAGACGGGCAACAGCTGATTGCCCTTCACCGCCTGGCCCTGAGAGAGTTGCAGCAAGC
GGTCCACGCTGGTTTGCCCCAGCAGGCGAAAATCCTGTTTGATGGTGGTTAACGGCGGGATATAACATGA
GCTGTCTTCGGTATCGTCGTATCCCACTACCGAGATATCCGCACCAACGCGCAGCCCGGACTCGGTAATG
GCGCGCATTGCGCCCAGCGCCATCTGATCGTTGGCAACCAGCATCGCAGTGGGAACGATGCCCTCATTCA
GCATTTGCATGGTTTGTTGAAAACCGGACATGGCACTCCAGTCGCCTTCCCGTTCCGCTATCGGCTGAAT
TTGATTGCGAGTGAGATATTTATGCCAGCCAGCCAGACGCAGACGCGCCGAGACAGAACTTAATGGGCCC
GCTAACAGCGCGATTTGCTGGTGACCCAATGCGACCAGATGCTCCACGCCCAGTCGCGTACCGTCTTCAT
GGGAGAAAATAATACTGTTGATGGGTGTCTGGTCAGAGACATCAAGAAATAACGCCGGAACATTAGTGCA
GGCAGCTTCCACAGCAATGGCATCCTGGTCATCCAGCTGATAGTTAATGATCAGCCCACTGACGCGTTGC
GCGAGAAGATTGTGCACCGCCGCTTTACAGGCTTCGACGCCGCTTCGTTCTACCATCGACACCACCACGC
TGGCACCCAGTTGATCGGCGCGAGATTTAATCGCCGCGACAATTTGCGACGGCGCGTGCAGGGCCAGACT
GGAGGTGGCAACGCCAATCAGCAACGACTGTTTGCCCGCCAGTTGTTGTGCCACGCGGTTGGGAATGTAA
TTCAGCTCCGCCATCGCCGCTTCCACTTTTTCCCGCGTTTTCGCAGAAACGTGGCTGGCCTGGTTCACCA
CGCGGGAAACGGTCTGATAAGAGACACCGGCATACTCTGCGACATCGTATAACGTTACTGGTTTCACATT
CACCACCCTGAATTGACTCTCTTCCGGGCGCTATCATGCCATACCGCGAAAGGTTTTGCGCCATTCGATG
GTGTCCGGGATCTCGACGCTCTCCCTTATGCGACTCCTGCATTAGGAAGCAGCCCAGTAGTAGGTTGAGG
CCGTTGAGCACCGCCGCCGCAAGGAATGGTGCATGCAAGGAGATGGCGCCCAACAGTCCCCCGGCCACGG
GGCCTGCCACCATACCCACGCCGAAACAAGCGCTCATGAGCCCGAAGTGGCGAGCCCGATCTTCCCCATC
GGTGATGTCGGCGATATAGGCGCCAGCAACCGCACCTGTGGCGCCGGTGATGCCGGCCACGATGCGTCCG
GCGTAGAGGATCGAGATCTCGATCCCGCGAAATTAATACGACTCACTATAGGGGAATTGTGAGCGGATAA
CAATTCCCCTCTAGAAATAATTTTGTTTAACTTTAAGAAGGAGATATACATATGCACCATCATCATCATC
ATTCTTCTGGTGTAGATCTGGGTACCGAGAACCTGTACTTCCAATCCATGGACTCTACTCTAACAGCAAG
TGAAATCCGGCAGCGATTTATAGATTTCTTCAAGAGGAACGAGCATACGTATGTTCACTCGTCTGCCACC
ATCCCATTGGATGACCCCACTTTGCTCTTTGCCAATGCAGGCATGAACCAGTTTAAACCCATTTTCCTGA
ACACAATTGACCCATCTCACCCCATGGCAAAGCTGAGCAGAGCTGCCAATACCCAGAAGTGCATCCGGGC
TGGGGGCAAACATAATGACCTGGACGATGTGGGCAAGGATGTCTATCATCACACCTTCTTCGAGATGCTG
GGCTCTTGGTCTTTTGGAGATTACTTTAAGGAATTGGCATGTAAGATGGCTCTGGAACTCCTCACCCAAG
AGTTTGGCATTCCCATTGAAAGACTTTATGTTACTTACTTTGGCGGGGATGAAGCAGCTGGCTTAGAAGC
AGATCTGGAATGCAAACAGATCTGGCAAAATTTGGGGCTGGATGACACCAAAATCCTCCCAGGCAACATG
AAGGATAACTTCTGGGAGATGGGTGACACGGGCCCCTGTGGTCCTTGCAGTGAGATCCACTACGACCGGA
TTGGTGGTCGGGACGCCGCACATCTTGTCAACCAGGACGACCCTAATGTGCTGGAGATCTGGAACCTTGT
GTTCATCCAGTATAACAGGGAAGCTGATGGCATTCTGAAACCTCTTCCCAAGAAAAGCATTGACACAGGG
ATGGGCCTGGAACGACTGGTATCTGTGCTGCAGAATAAGATGTCCAACTATGACACTGACCTTTTTGTCC
CTTACTTTGAAGCCATTCAGAAGGGCACAGGTGCCCGACCATACACTGGGAAAGTTGGTGCTGAGGATGC
CGATGGGATTGACATGGCCTACCGGGTGCTGGCTGACCATGCTCGGACCATCACTGTGGCACTGGCTGAT
GGTGGCCGGCCTGACAACACAGGGCGTGGATATGTGTTGAGACGGATTCTCCGCCGAGCTGTCCGATACG
CCCATGAAAAGCTCAATGCCAGCAGGGGCTTCTTTGCTACGTTAGTGGATGTTGTCGTCCAGTCCCTGGG
AGATGCATTTCCTGAGCTGAAGAAGGACCCAGACATGGTGAAGGACATCATTAATGAAGAAGAGGTGCAG
TTTCTCAAGACTCTCAGCAGAGGGCGTCGCATCCTGGACAGGAAAATTCAGAGCCTGGGAGACAGCAAGA
CCATTCCCGGAGACACTGCTTGGCTCCTCTATGACACCTATGGGTTTCCAGTGGATCTGACTGGACTGAT
TGCTGAAGAGAAGGGCCTGGTGGTAGACATGGATGGCTTTGAAGAGGAGAGGAAACTGGCCCAGCTGAAA
TCACAGGGCAAGGGAGCTGGTGGGGAAGACCTCATTATGCTGGACATTTACGCTATCGAAGAGCTCCGGG
CACGGGGTCTGGAGGTCACAGATGATTCCCCAAAGTACAATTACCATTTGGACTCCAGTGGTAGCTATGT
ATTTGAGAACACAGTGGCTACGGTGATGGCTCTGCGCAGGGAGAAGATGTTCGTGGAAGAGGTGTCCACA
GGCCAGGAGTGTGGAGTGGTGCTGGACAAGACCTGTTTCTATGCTGAGCAAGGAGGCCAGATCTATGACG
AAGGCTACCTGGTGAAGGTGGATGACAGCAGTGAAGATAAAACAGAGTTTACAGTGAAGAATGCTCAGGT
CCGAGGAGGGTATGTGCTACACATTGGAACCATCTACGGTGACCTGAAAGTGGGGGATCAGGTCTGGCTG
TTTATTGATGAGCCCCGACGAAGACCCATCATGAGCAACCACACAGCTACGCACATTCTGAACTTCGCCC
TGCGCTCAGTGCTTGGGGAAGCTGACCAGAAAGGCTCATTGGTTGCTCCTGACCGCCTCAGATTTGACTT
TACTGCCAAGGGAGCCATGTCCACCCAACAGATCAAGAAGGCTGAAGAGATTGCTAATGAGATGATTGAG
GCAGCCAAGGCCGTCTATACCCAGGATTGCCCCCTGGCAGCAGCGAAAGCCATCCAGGGCCTACGGGCTG
TGTTTGATGAGACCTATCCTGACCCTGTGCGAGTCGTCTCCATTGGGGTCCCGGTGTCCGAGTTGCTGGA
TGACCCCTCTGGGCCTGCTGGCTCCCTGACTTCTGTTGAGTTCTGTGGGGGAACGCACCTGCGGAACTCG
AGTCATGCAGGAGCTTTTGTGATCGTGACGGAAGAAGCCATTGCCAAGGGTATCCGGAGGATTGTGGCTG
TCACAGGTGCCGAGGCCCAGAAGGCCCTCAGGAAAGCAGAGAGCTTGAAGAAATGTCTCTCTGTCATGGA
AGCCAAAGTGAAGGCTCAGACTGCTCCAAACAAGGATGTGCAGAGGGAGATCGCTGACCTTGGAGAGGCC
CTGGCCACTGCAGTCATCCCCCAGTGGCAGAAGGATGAATTGCGGGAGACTCTCAAATCCCTAAAGAAGG
TCATGGATGACTTGGACCGAGCCAGCAAAGCCGATGTCCAGAAACGAGTGTTAGAGAAGACGAAGCAGTT
CATCGACAGCAACCCCAACCAGCCTCTTGTCATCCTGGAGATGGAGAGCGGCGCCTCAGCCAAGGCCCTG
AATGAAGCCTTGAAGCTCTTCAAGATGCACTCCCCTCAGACTTCTGCCATGCTCTTCACGGTGGACAATG
AGGCTGGCAAGATCACGTGCCTGTGTCAAGTCCCCCAGAATGCAGCCAATCGGGGCTTAAAAGCCAGCGA
GTGGGTGCAGCAGGTGTCAGGCTTGATGGACGGTAAAGGTGGTGGCAAGGATGTGTCTGCACAGGCCACA
GGCAAGAACGTTGGCTGCCTGCAGGAGGCGCTGCAGCTGGCCACTTCCTTCGCCCAGCTGCGCCTCGGGG
ATGTAAAGAACAGCAGTAAAGGTGGATACGGCCTGAATGATATCTTTGAAGCGCAGAAGATTGAATGGCA
TGAATGATAAGGATCCGAATTCGAGCTCCGTCGACAAGCTTGCGGCCGCACTCGAGCACCACCACCACCA
CCACTGAGATCCGGCTGCTAACAAAGCCCGAAAGGAAGCTGAGTTGGCTGCTGCCACCGCTGAGCAATAA
CTAGCATAACCCCTTGGGGCCTCTAAACGGGTCTTGAGGGGTTTTTTGCTGAAAGGAGGAACTATATCCG
GATTGGCGAATGGG
[124 nt withheld, positions 4705-4828]
C
[91 nt withheld, positions 4830-4920]
A
[49 nt withheld, positions 4922-4970]
CCTTTGACGTTGGAGTCCACGTTCTTT
[37 nt withheld, positions 4998-5034]
ACCCTATCTCGGTCTATTCTTTTGATTTATAAGGGATTTTGCCGATTTCGGCCTATTGGTTAAAAAATGA
GCTGATTTAACAAAAATTTAACGCGAATTTTAACAAAATATTAACGCTTACAATTTAGGTGGCACTTTTC
GGGGAAATGTGCGCGGAACCCCTATTTGTTTATTTTTCTAAATACATTCAAATATGTATCCGCTCATGAA
TTAATTCTTAGAAAAACTCATCGAGCATCAAATGAAACTGCAATTTATTCATATCAGGATTATCAATACC
ATATTTTTGAAAAAGCCGTTTCTGTAATGAAGGAGAAAACTCACCGAGGCAGTTCCATAGGATGGCAAGA
TCCTGGTATCGGTCTGCGATTCCGACTCGTCCAACATCAATACAACCTATTAATTTCCCCTCGTCAAAAA
TAAGGTTATCAAGTGAGAAATCACCATGAGTGACGACTGAATCCGGTGAGAATGGCAAAAGTTTATGCAT
TTCTTTCCAGACTTGTTCAACAGGCCAGCCATTACGCTCGTCATCAAAATCACTCGCATCAACCAAACCG
TTATTCATTCGTGATTGCGCCTGAGCGAGACGAAATACGCGATCGCTGTTAAAAGGACAATTACAAACAG
GAATCGAATGCAACCGGCGCAGGAACACTGCCAGCGCATCAACAATATTTTCACCTGAATCAGGATATTC
TTCTAATACCTGGAATGCTGTTTTCCCGGGGATCGCAGTGGTGAGTAACCATGCATCATCAGGAGTACGG
ATAAAATGCTTGATGGTCGGAAGAGGCATAAATTCCGTCAGCCAGTTTAGTCTGACCATCTCATCTGTAA
CATCATTGGCAACGCTACCTTTGCCATGTTTCAGAAACAACTCTGGCGCATCGGGCTTCCCATACAATCG
ATAGATTGTCGCACCTGATTGCCCGACATTATCGCGAGCCCATTTATACCCATATAAATCAGCATCCATG
TTGGAATTTAATCGCGGCCTAGAGCAAGACGTTTCCCGTTGAATATGGCTCATAACACCCCTTGTATTAC
TGTTTATGTAAGCAGACAGTTTTATTGTTCATGACCAAAATCCCTTAACGTGAGTTTTCGTTCCACTGAG
CGTCAGACCCCGTAGAAAAGATCAAAGGATCTTCTTGAGATCCTTTTTTTCTGCGCGTAATCTGCTGCTT
GCAAACAAAAAAACCACCGCTACCAGCGGTGGTTTGTTTGCCGGATCAAGAGCTACCAACTCTTTTTCCG
AAGGTAACTGGCTTCAGCAGAGCGCAGATACCAAATACTGTCCTTCTAGTGTAGCCGTAGTTAGGCCACC
ACTTCAAGAACTCTGTAGCACCGCCTACATACCTCGCTCTGCTAATCCTGTTACCAGTGGCTGCTGCCAG
TGGCGATAAGTCGTGTCTTACCGGGTTGGACTCAAGACGATAGTTACCGGATAAGGCGCAGCGGTCGGGC
TGAACGGGGGGTTCGTGCACACAGCCCAGCTTGGAGCGAACGACCTACACCGAACTGAGATACCTACAGC
GTGAGCTATGAGAAAGCGCCACGCTTCCCGAAGGGAGAAAGGCGGACAGGTATCCGGTAAGCGGCAGGGT
CGGAACAGGAGAGCGCACGAGGGAGCTTCCAGGGGGAAACGCCTGGTATCTTTATAGTCCTGTCGGGTTT
CGCCACCTCTGACTTGAGCGTCGATTTTTGTGATGCTCGTCAGGGGGGCGGAGCCTATGGAAAAACGCCA
GCAACGCGGCCTTTTTACGGTTCCTGGCCTTTTGCTGGCCTTTTGCTCACATGTTCTTTCCTGCGTTATC
CCCTGATTCTGTGGATAACCGTATTACCGCCTTTGAGTGAGCTGATACCGCTCGCCGCAGCCGAACGACC
GAGCGCAGCGAGTCAGTGAGCGAGGAAGCGGAAGAGCGCCTGATGCGGTATTTTCTCCTTACGCATCTGT
GCGGTATTTCACACCGCAATGGTGCACTCTCAGTACAATCTGCTCTGATGCCGCATAGTTAAGCCAGTAT
ACACTCCGCTATCGCTACGTGACTGGGTCATGGCTGCGCCCCGACACCCGCCAACACCCGCTGACGCGCC
CTGACGGGCTTGTCTGCTCCCGGCATCCGCTTACAGACAAGCTGTGACCGTCTCCGGGAGCTGCATGTGT
CAGAGGTTTTCACCGTCATCACCGAAACGCGCGAGGCAGCTGCGGTAAAGCTCATCAGCGTGGTCGTGAA
GCGATTCACAGATGTCTGCCTGTTCATCCGCGTCCAGCTCGTTGAGTTTCTCCAGAAGCGTTAATGTCTG
GCTTCTGATAAAGCGGGCCATGTTAAGGGCGGTTTTTTCCTGTTTGGTCACTGATGCCTCCGTGTAAGGG
GGATTTCTGTTCATGGGGGTAATGATACCGATGAAACGAGAGAGGATGCTCACGATACGGGTTACTGATG
ATGAACATGCCCGGTTACTGGAACGTTGTGAGGGTAAACAACTGGCGGTATGGATGCGGCGGGACCAGAG
AAAAATCACTCAGGGTCAATGCCAGCGCTTCGTTAATACAGATGTAGGTGTTCCACAGGGTAGCCAGCAG
CATCCTGCGATGCAGATCCGGAACATAATGGTGCAGGGCGCTGACTTCCGCGTTTCCAGACTTTACGAAA
CACGGAAACCGAAGACCATTCATGTTGTTGCTCAGGTCGCAGACGTTTTGCAGCAGCAGTCGCTTCACGT
TCGCTCGCGTATCGGTGATTCATTCTGCTAACCAGTAAGGCAACCCCGCCAGCCTAGCCGGGTCCTCAAC
GACAGGAGCACGATCATGCGCACCCGTGGGGCCGCCATGCCGGCGATAATGGCCTGCTTCTCGCCGAAAC
GTTTGGTGGCGGGACCAGTGACGAAGGCTTGAGCGAGGGCGTGCAAGATTCCGAATACCGCAAGCGACAG
GCCGATCATCGTCGCGCTCCAGCGAAAGCGGTCCTCGCCGAAAATGACCCAGAGCGCTGCCGGCACCTGT
CCTACGAGTTGCATGATAAAGAAGACAGTCATAAGTGCGGCGACGATAGTCATGTCCCGCGCCCACCGGA
AGGAGCTGACTGGGTTGAAGGCTCTCAAGGGCATCGGTCGAGATCCCGGTGCCTAATGAGTGAGCTAACT
TACATTAATTGCGTTGCGCTCACTGCCCGCTTTCCAGTCGGGAAACCTGTCGTGCCAGCTGCATTAATGA
ATCGGCCAACGCGCGGGGAGAGGCGGTTTGCGTATTGGGCGCCAGGGTGGTTTTT
Features (pLannotate 1.2.2; 19 found; start..end, strand, type, name):
    978..1055    -  promoter       lacI promoter: lacI
   1063..1342    -  CDS            TcR (fragment): tetracycline efflux protein; tet; confers resistance to tetracycline
   1364..1382    +  promoter       T7 promoter: promoter for bacteriophage T7 RNA polymerase
   1383..1407    +  protein_bind   lac operator: The lac repressor binds to the lac operator to inhibit transcription in E. coli. This inhibition can be relieved by adding lactose or isopropyl-β-D-thiogalactopyranoside (IPTG). lac repressor encoded by lacI
   1422..1444    +  RBS            RBS: efficient ribosome binding site from bacteriophage T7 gene 10 (Olins and Rangwala, 1989)
   1518..4421    +  CDS            AARS1: SYAC_HUMAN - Also known as AARS From Homo sapiens (Human).
   4537..4554    +  CDS            9xHis (fragment): 9xHis affinity tag
   4564..4613    +  CDS            SET1 (fragment): solubility-enhancement tag derived from T7 phage gene 10B
   4621..4668    +  terminator     T7 terminator: transcription terminator for bacteriophage T7 RNA polymerase
   4705..5133    +  rep_origin     f1 ori (sequence partly withheld): f1 bacteriophage origin of replication; arrow indicates direction of (+) strand synthesis
   5186..5243    +  promoter       AmpR promoter (fragment): bla
   5252..6067    -  CDS            KanR: aminoglycoside phosphotransferase; aph(3')-Ia; confers resistance to kanamycin in bacteria or G418 (Geneticin®) in eukaryotes
   6189..6777    +  rep_origin     ori: high-copy-number ColE1/pMB1/pBR322/pUC origin of replication
   6963..7102    -  misc_feature   bom: basis of mobility region from pBR322
   7204..7395    -  CDS            rop: Rop protein, which maintains plasmids at low copy number; rop
   7412..7792    +  CDS            YPB1_ECOLX: Protein predicted: Swiss-Prot protein existence level 4. From Escherichia coli.
   7864..8155    -  CDS            TcR (fragment): tetracycline efflux protein; tet; confers resistance to tetracycline
   8170..8191    -  protein_bind   CAP binding site: CAP binding activates transcription in the presence of cAMP. E. coli catabolite activator protein
   8204..977     -  CDS            lacI (across the origin): lac repressor; lacI; The lac repressor binds to the lac operator to inhibit transcription in E. coli. This inhibition can be relieved by adding lactose or isopropyl-β-D-thiogalactopyranoside (IPTG).
