[The description below was written by a language model from this plasmid's Addgene catalogue record and pLannotate feature annotations shown in this document.]
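Description:
AARS_C2_pNIC-Bio3 is a bacterial expression plasmid of about 8.3 kb for producing human alanyl-tRNA synthetase (AARS, also annotated AARS1) in E. coli. It is built on the pNIC-Bio3 backbone from the Structural Genomics Consortium, and the insert was introduced by ligation-independent cloning. The backbone is pET-like. It carries a ColE1/pBR322-type origin together with the rop gene and bom region, which fits the low copy number given in the record. An f1 origin is also present, and selection is by a kanamycin resistance gene (aph(3')-Ia). The short tetracycline-resistance fragments, the partial AmpR promoter and a predicted E. coli ORF in the annotation appear to be non-functional remnants of pBR322 ancestry.

Expression is driven by a T7 promoter followed directly by a lac operator and the strong T7 gene 10 ribosome binding site, and it ends at a T7 terminator. The plasmid also encodes lacI under its own promoter, so transcription stays repressed until IPTG is added in a host that supplies T7 RNA polymerase. The AARS coding region spans roughly 2.9 kb. According to the catalogue it is fused to an N-terminal His6 tag with a TEV protease cleavage site and to a C-terminal Avi tag, both supplied by the backbone. The automated feature table does not label these tags. The gaps flanking the AARS ORF are consistent with them, but the His and SET1 fragments annotated downstream are probably residual vector sequence, and whether they lie in frame cannot be determined from the record. The His tag permits metal-affinity purification and can be removed with TEV, while the Avi tag is a substrate for site-specific biotinylation by BirA. This yields biotinylated protein suited to immobilisation or binder selection.
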