Addgene plasmid #153047: AARS_C2_pNIC-Bio3
Purpose: Expression construct for producing Avi tagged Alanyl-tRNA synthetase
Depositing lab: Susanne Gräslund. Depositing organization: Karolinska Institutet.
Backbone
  Vector backbone: pNIC-Bio3
  Backbone manufacturer: Structural Genomics Consortium
  Vector type: Bacterial Expression
Growth in bacteria
  Bacterial resistance: Kanamycin, 50 μg/mL
  Growth temperature: 37°C
  Growth strain: DH5alpha
  Copy number: Low Copy
Gene/Insert
  Gene/Insert name: AARS (alt name: PL-12)
  Species: H. sapiens (human)
  Entrez Gene: AARS (a.k.a. CMT2N, EIEE29)
  Promoter: T7
  Tag / fusion protein: His6-TEV (N terminal on backbone); Avi (C terminal on backbone)
  Cloning method: Ligation Independent Cloning
Terms and licenses: Academic/Nonprofit Terms; Industry Terms: Not Available to Industry
Depositor comments: Backbone vector pNIC-Bio3, Genbank acc. no. JN792439
How to cite: AARS_C2_pNIC-Bio3 was a gift from Susanne Gräslund (Addgene plasmid # 153047 ; http://n2t.net/addgene:153047 ; RRID:Addgene_153047)
