>Addgene plasmid #153047 | AARS_C2_pNIC-Bio3 | depositor partial sequence | sequence record 296134 | Full Sequence
ATGCACCATCATCATCATCATTCTTCTGGTGTAGATCTGGGTACCGAGAACCTGTACTTCCAATCCATGG
ACTCTACTCTAACAGCAAGTGAAATCCGGCAGCGATTTATAGATTTCTTCAAGAGGAACGAGCATACGTA
TGTTCACTCGTCTGCCACCATCCCATTGGATGACCCCACTTTGCTCTTTGCCAATGCAGGCATGAACCAG
TTTAAACCCATTTTCCTGAACACAATTGACCCATCTCACCCCATGGCAAAGCTGAGCAGAGCTGCCAATA
CCCAGAAGTGCATCCGGGCTGGGGGCAAACATAATGACCTGGACGATGTGGGCAAGGATGTCTATCATCA
CACCTTCTTCGAGATGCTGGGCTCTTGGTCTTTTGGAGATTACTTTAAGGAATTGGCATGTAAGATGGCT
CTGGAACTCCTCACCCAAGAGTTTGGCATTCCCATTGAAAGACTTTATGTTACTTACTTTGGCGGGGATG
AAGCAGCTGGCTTAGAAGCAGATCTGGAATGCAAACAGATCTGGCAAAATTTGGGGCTGGATGACACCAA
AATCCTCCCAGGCAACATGAAGGATAACTTCTGGGAGATGGGTGACACGGGCCCCTGTGGTCCTTGCAGT
GAGATCCACTACGACCGGATTGGTGGTCGGGACGCCGCACATCTTGTCAACCAGGACGACCCTAATGTGC
TGGAGATCTGGAACCTTGTGTTCATCCAGTATAACAGGGAAGCTGATGGCATTCTGAAACCTCTTCCCAA
GAAAAGCATTGACACAGGGATGGGCCTGGAACGACTGGTATCTGTGCTGCAGAATAAGATGTCCAACTAT
GACACTGACCTTTTTGTCCCTTACTTTGAAGCCATTCAGAAGGGCACAGGTGCCCGACCATACACTGGGA
AAGTTGGTGCTGAGGATGCCGATGGGATTGACATGGCCTACCGGGTGCTGGCTGACCATGCTCGGACCAT
CACTGTGGCACTGGCTGATGGTGGCCGGCCTGACAACACAGGGCGTGGATATGTGTTGAGACGGATTCTC
CGCCGAGCTGTCCGATACGCCCATGAAAAGCTCAATGCCAGCAGGGGCTTCTTTGCTACGTTAGTGGATG
TTGTCGTCCAGTCCCTGGGAGATGCATTTCCTGAGCTGAAGAAGGACCCAGACATGGTGAAGGACATCAT
TAATGAAGAAGAGGTGCAGTTTCTCAAGACTCTCAGCAGAGGGCGTCGCATCCTGGACAGGAAAATTCAG
AGCCTGGGAGACAGCAAGACCATTCCCGGAGACACTGCTTGGCTCCTCTATGACACCTATGGGTTTCCAG
TGGATCTGACTGGACTGATTGCTGAAGAGAAGGGCCTGGTGGTAGACATGGATGGCTTTGAAGAGGAGAG
GAAACTGGCCCAGCTGAAATCACAGGGCAAGGGAGCTGGTGGGGAAGACCTCATTATGCTGGACATTTAC
GCTATCGAAGAGCTCCGGGCACGGGGTCTGGAGGTCACAGATGATTCCCCAAAGTACAATTACCATTTGG
ACTCCAGTGGTAGCTATGTATTTGAGAACACAGTGGCTACGGTGATGGCTCTGCGCAGGGAGAAGATGTT
CGTGGAAGAGGTGTCCACAGGCCAGGAGTGTGGAGTGGTGCTGGACAAGACCTGTTTCTATGCTGAGCAA
GGAGGCCAGATCTATGACGAAGGCTACCTGGTGAAGGTGGATGACAGCAGTGAAGATAAAACAGAGTTTA
CAGTGAAGAATGCTCAGGTCCGAGGAGGGTATGTGCTACACATTGGAACCATCTACGGTGACCTGAAAGT
GGGGGATCAGGTCTGGCTGTTTATTGATGAGCCCCGACGAAGACCCATCATGAGCAACCACACAGCTACG
CACATTCTGAACTTCGCCCTGCGCTCAGTGCTTGGGGAAGCTGACCAGAAAGGCTCATTGGTTGCTCCTG
ACCGCCTCAGATTTGACTTTACTGCCAAGGGAGCCATGTCCACCCAACAGATCAAGAAGGCTGAAGAGAT
TGCTAATGAGATGATTGAGGCAGCCAAGGCCGTCTATACCCAGGATTGCCCCCTGGCAGCAGCGAAAGCC
ATCCAGGGCCTACGGGCTGTGTTTGATGAGACCTATCCTGACCCTGTGCGAGTCGTCTCCATTGGGGTCC
CGGTGTCCGAGTTGCTGGATGACCCCTCTGGGCCTGCTGGCTCCCTGACTTCTGTTGAGTTCTGTGGGGG
AACGCACCTGCGGAACTCGAGTCATGCAGGAGCTTTTGTGATCGTGACGGAAGAAGCCATTGCCAAGGGT
ATCCGGAGGATTGTGGCTGTCACAGGTGCCGAGGCCCAGAAGGCCCTCAGGAAAGCAGAGAGCTTGAAGA
AATGTCTCTCTGTCATGGAAGCCAAAGTGAAGGCTCAGACTGCTCCAAACAAGGATGTGCAGAGGGAGAT
CGCTGACCTTGGAGAGGCCCTGGCCACTGCAGTCATCCCCCAGTGGCAGAAGGATGAATTGCGGGAGACT
CTCAAATCCCTAAAGAAGGTCATGGATGACTTGGACCGAGCCAGCAAAGCCGATGTCCAGAAACGAGTGT
TAGAGAAGACGAAGCAGTTCATCGACAGCAACCCCAACCAGCCTCTTGTCATCCTGGAGATGGAGAGCGG
CGCCTCAGCCAAGGCCCTGAATGAAGCCTTGAAGCTCTTCAAGATGCACTCCCCTCAGACTTCTGCCATG
CTCTTCACGGTGGACAATGAGGCTGGCAAGATCACGTGCCTGTGTCAAGTCCCCCAGAATGCAGCCAATC
GGGGCTTAAAAGCCAGCGAGTGGGTGCAGCAGGTGTCAGGCTTGATGGACGGTAAAGGTGGTGGCAAGGA
TGTGTCTGCACAGGCCACAGGCAAGAACGTTGGCTGCCTGCAGGAGGCGCTGCAGCTGGCCACTTCCTTC
GCCCAGCTGCGCCTCGGGGATGTAAAGAACAGCAGTAAAGGTGGATACGGCCTGAATGATATCTTTGAAG
CGCAGAAGATTGAATGGCATGAA
