>Addgene plasmid #153047 | AARS_C2_pNIC-Bio3 | depositor partial sequence | sequence record 296135 | DNA sequence of target insert without tags, start/stop amino acids M1-N968
ATGGACTCTACTCTAACAGCAAGTGAAATCCGGCAGCGATTTATAGATTTCTTCAAGAGGAACGAGCATA
CGTATGTTCACTCGTCTGCCACCATCCCATTGGATGACCCCACTTTGCTCTTTGCCAATGCAGGCATGAA
CCAGTTTAAACCCATTTTCCTGAACACAATTGACCCATCTCACCCCATGGCAAAGCTGAGCAGAGCTGCC
AATACCCAGAAGTGCATCCGGGCTGGGGGCAAACATAATGACCTGGACGATGTGGGCAAGGATGTCTATC
ATCACACCTTCTTCGAGATGCTGGGCTCTTGGTCTTTTGGAGATTACTTTAAGGAATTGGCATGTAAGAT
GGCTCTGGAACTCCTCACCCAAGAGTTTGGCATTCCCATTGAAAGACTTTATGTTACTTACTTTGGCGGG
GATGAAGCAGCTGGCTTAGAAGCAGATCTGGAATGCAAACAGATCTGGCAAAATTTGGGGCTGGATGACA
CCAAAATCCTCCCAGGCAACATGAAGGATAACTTCTGGGAGATGGGTGACACGGGCCCCTGTGGTCCTTG
CAGTGAGATCCACTACGACCGGATTGGTGGTCGGGACGCCGCACATCTTGTCAACCAGGACGACCCTAAT
GTGCTGGAGATCTGGAACCTTGTGTTCATCCAGTATAACAGGGAAGCTGATGGCATTCTGAAACCTCTTC
CCAAGAAAAGCATTGACACAGGGATGGGCCTGGAACGACTGGTATCTGTGCTGCAGAATAAGATGTCCAA
CTATGACACTGACCTTTTTGTCCCTTACTTTGAAGCCATTCAGAAGGGCACAGGTGCCCGACCATACACT
GGGAAAGTTGGTGCTGAGGATGCCGATGGGATTGACATGGCCTACCGGGTGCTGGCTGACCATGCTCGGA
CCATCACTGTGGCACTGGCTGATGGTGGCCGGCCTGACAACACAGGGCGTGGATATGTGTTGAGACGGAT
TCTCCGCCGAGCTGTCCGATACGCCCATGAAAAGCTCAATGCCAGCAGGGGCTTCTTTGCTACGTTAGTG
GATGTTGTCGTCCAGTCCCTGGGAGATGCATTTCCTGAGCTGAAGAAGGACCCAGACATGGTGAAGGACA
TCATTAATGAAGAAGAGGTGCAGTTTCTCAAGACTCTCAGCAGAGGGCGTCGCATCCTGGACAGGAAAAT
TCAGAGCCTGGGAGACAGCAAGACCATTCCCGGAGACACTGCTTGGCTCCTCTATGACACCTATGGGTTT
CCAGTGGATCTGACTGGACTGATTGCTGAAGAGAAGGGCCTGGTGGTAGACATGGATGGCTTTGAAGAGG
AGAGGAAACTGGCCCAGCTGAAATCACAGGGCAAGGGAGCTGGTGGGGAAGACCTCATTATGCTGGACAT
TTACGCTATCGAAGAGCTCCGGGCACGGGGTCTGGAGGTCACAGATGATTCCCCAAAGTACAATTACCAT
TTGGACTCCAGTGGTAGCTATGTATTTGAGAACACAGTGGCTACGGTGATGGCTCTGCGCAGGGAGAAGA
TGTTCGTGGAAGAGGTGTCCACAGGCCAGGAGTGTGGAGTGGTGCTGGACAAGACCTGTTTCTATGCTGA
GCAAGGAGGCCAGATCTATGACGAAGGCTACCTGGTGAAGGTGGATGACAGCAGTGAAGATAAAACAGAG
TTTACAGTGAAGAATGCTCAGGTCCGAGGAGGGTATGTGCTACACATTGGAACCATCTACGGTGACCTGA
AAGTGGGGGATCAGGTCTGGCTGTTTATTGATGAGCCCCGACGAAGACCCATCATGAGCAACCACACAGC
TACGCACATTCTGAACTTCGCCCTGCGCTCAGTGCTTGGGGAAGCTGACCAGAAAGGCTCATTGGTTGCT
CCTGACCGCCTCAGATTTGACTTTACTGCCAAGGGAGCCATGTCCACCCAACAGATCAAGAAGGCTGAAG
AGATTGCTAATGAGATGATTGAGGCAGCCAAGGCCGTCTATACCCAGGATTGCCCCCTGGCAGCAGCGAA
AGCCATCCAGGGCCTACGGGCTGTGTTTGATGAGACCTATCCTGACCCTGTGCGAGTCGTCTCCATTGGG
GTCCCGGTGTCCGAGTTGCTGGATGACCCCTCTGGGCCTGCTGGCTCCCTGACTTCTGTTGAGTTCTGTG
GGGGAACGCACCTGCGGAACTCGAGTCATGCAGGAGCTTTTGTGATCGTGACGGAAGAAGCCATTGCCAA
GGGTATCCGGAGGATTGTGGCTGTCACAGGTGCCGAGGCCCAGAAGGCCCTCAGGAAAGCAGAGAGCTTG
AAGAAATGTCTCTCTGTCATGGAAGCCAAAGTGAAGGCTCAGACTGCTCCAAACAAGGATGTGCAGAGGG
AGATCGCTGACCTTGGAGAGGCCCTGGCCACTGCAGTCATCCCCCAGTGGCAGAAGGATGAATTGCGGGA
GACTCTCAAATCCCTAAAGAAGGTCATGGATGACTTGGACCGAGCCAGCAAAGCCGATGTCCAGAAACGA
GTGTTAGAGAAGACGAAGCAGTTCATCGACAGCAACCCCAACCAGCCTCTTGTCATCCTGGAGATGGAGA
GCGGCGCCTCAGCCAAGGCCCTGAATGAAGCCTTGAAGCTCTTCAAGATGCACTCCCCTCAGACTTCTGC
CATGCTCTTCACGGTGGACAATGAGGCTGGCAAGATCACGTGCCTGTGTCAAGTCCCCCAGAATGCAGCC
AATCGGGGCTTAAAAGCCAGCGAGTGGGTGCAGCAGGTGTCAGGCTTGATGGACGGTAAAGGTGGTGGCA
AGGATGTGTCTGCACAGGCCACAGGCAAGAACGTTGGCTGCCTGCAGGAGGCGCTGCAGCTGGCCACTTC
CTTCGCCCAGCTGCGCCTCGGGGATGTAAAGAAC
